Addgene plasmid #1176: RNQ pROEX-HTb
Depositing lab: Susan Lindquist. Depositing organization: Whitehead Institute for Biomedical Research. Publication: Rnq1: an epigenetic modifier of protein function in yeast. Sondheimer N, Lindquist S. Mol Cell 2000 Jan;5(1):163-72. 10.1016/S1097-2765(00)80412-8 PubMed 10678178.
Backbone
  Vector backbone: pPROEX-HTb
  Backbone manufacturer: Gibco-BRL
  Backbone size w/o insert (bp): 5000
  Vector type: Bacterial Expression
Growth in bacteria
  Bacterial resistance: Ampicillin, 100 μg/mL
  Growth temperature: 37°C
  Growth strain: DH5alpha
  Copy number: Low Copy
Gene/Insert
  Gene/Insert name: RNQ1
  Species: S. cerevisiae (budding yeast)
  Insert size (bp): 1218
  Entrez Gene: RNQ1 (a.k.a. YCL028W)
  Tag / fusion protein: 6xHis (N terminal on backbone); TEV cleavage site (N terminal on backbone)
  Cloning method: Restriction Enzyme; 5′ cloning site BamHI (not destroyed); 3′ cloning site HIndIII (not destroyed)
  Sequencing primers: 5′ n/a
Terms and licenses: Academic/Nonprofit Terms; Industry Terms: Not Available to Industry
How to cite: RNQ pROEX-HTb was a gift from Susan Lindquist (Addgene plasmid # 1176 ; http://n2t.net/addgene:1176 ; RRID:Addgene_1176)
