[The description below was written by a language model from this plasmid's Addgene catalogue record.]
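Description:
RNQ pROEX-HTb is a bacterial expression plasmid built on the commercial pPROEX-HTb backbone (about 5 kb without insert). It carries the Saccharomyces cerevisiae RNQ1 gene (YCL028W) as an insert of roughly 1.2 kb. The plasmid is propagated in E. coli under ampicillin selection and is recorded as low copy. No feature table accompanies the entry, so the origin of replication and the promoter driving expression are not stated. Vectors of the pPROEX-HT series are generally known to use an IPTG-inducible trc promoter with a plasmid-borne lacI repressor, but this is not confirmed in the record.

The RNQ1 coding sequence was inserted by restriction cloning between BamHI at the 5′ end and HindIII at the 3′ end, and both sites remain intact, so the insert can be excised or exchanged. The backbone supplies an N-terminal 6xHis tag followed by a TEV protease recognition site. The expressed protein is therefore a His-tagged Rnq1 fusion that can be captured by immobilised metal affinity chromatography. TEV cleavage can then remove the tag, leaving a near-native protein.

Rnq1 is a glutamine- and asparagine-rich yeast protein, described in the associated publication as an epigenetic modifier of protein function, that is, a prion-type protein. The construct is suited to producing recombinant Rnq1 in bacteria for purification and in vitro biochemical work, such as studying its aggregation or conformational behaviour. The record itself does not specify particular applications beyond bacterial expression.
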