>Addgene plasmid #1176 | RNQ pROEX-HTb | addgene partial sequence | sequence record 102291 | pEXT20-F2 5'-GCATAATTCGTGTCGC-3'
GTTTTTTGCGCCGACATCATAACGGTTCTGGCAAATATTCTGAAATGAGCTGTTGACAATTAATCATCCG
GTCCGTATAATCTGTGGAATTGTGAGCGGATAACAATTTCACACAGGAAACAGACCATGTCGTACTACCA
TCACCATCACCATCACGATTACGATATCCCAACGACCGAAAACCTGTATTTTCAGGGCGCCATGGGATCC
ATGGATACGGATAAGTTAATCTCAGAGGCTGAGTCTCATTTTTCTCAAGGAAACCATGCAGAAGCTGTTG
CGAAGTTGACATCCGCAGCTCAGTCGAACCCCAATGACGAGCAAATGTCAACTATTGAATCATTAATTCA
AAAAATCGCAGGATACGTCATGGACAACCGTAGTGGTGGTAGTGACGCCTCGCAAGATCGTGCTGCTGGT
GGTGGTTCATCTTTTATGAACACTTTAATGGCAGACTCTAAGGGTTCTTCCCAAACGCAACTAGGAAAAC
TAGCTTTGTTAGCCACAGTGATGACACACTCATCAAATAAAGGTTCTTCTAACAGAGGGTTTGACGTAGG
GACTGTCATGTCAATGCTAAGTGGTTCTGGCGGCGGGAGCCAAAGTATGGGTGCTTCCGGCCTGGCTGCC
TTGGCTTCTCAATTCTTTAAGTCAGGTAACAATTCCCAAGGTCAGGGACAAGGTCAAGGTCAAGGTCAAG
GTCAAGGACAAGGTCAAGGTCAAGGTTCTTTTACTGCTTTGGCGTCTTTGGCTTCATCTTTCATGAATTC
CAACAACAATAATCAGCAAGGTCAAAATCAAAGCTCCGGTGGTTCCTCCTTTGGAGCACTGGCTTCTATG
GCAAGCTCTTTTATGCATTCCAATAATAATCAGAACTCCAACAATAGTCAACAGGGCTATAACCAATCCT
ATCAAAACGGTAACCAAAATAGTCAAGGTTACAATAATCAACAGTACCAAGGTGGCAACGGTGGTTACC
