>Addgene plasmid #1176 | RNQ pROEX-HTb | addgene partial sequence | sequence record 102295 | pTrcHis-R 5'-cttctgcgttctgatttaatctg-3'
AAATCTTCTCTCATCCGCCAAAACAGCCAAGCTTTCAGTAGCGGTTCTGTTGAGAAAAGTTGCCAGAAAA
ATTGAAGGATTCGTGCTGTCCATTGGAGTTCTGGTTTCCGCCGTATTGCGGTCTTCCGTACTCATTGGAT
TGCTGTTGACCATTCTGTTGCGGTCTACCATACTCATTAGCCTGTTGCTGGCCCCCATAACTCGAATTTG
AATTGGAGTTATTGCCCAGGTAGGAACTTGCCATGGAAGCCAAAGCTGAGAATGAACTGGAGTGGCCTTG
TTGCTGCTGCTGACCCTGTTGTTGATGCTGATAGTTTTGGCCTTGTTGCTGGTATTGCTGCTGGTTGTTT
TGGCCTTGTTGATTGTATTGCTGTTGGTTGGATTGAGTTTGTCCACCACCTAAGTAAGATTGAGCCATGG
AGGCCAATGAGGAAAAAGCACCACCAGATTGTCCCTGTTGTTGTTGGTAACCACCGTTGCCACCTTGGTA
CTGTTGATTATTGTAACCTTGACTATTTTGGTTACCGTTTTGATAGGATTGGTTATAGCCCTGTTGACTA
TTGTTGGAGTTCTGATTATTATTGGAATGCATAAAAGAGCTTGCCATAGAAGCCAGTGCTCCAAAGGAGG
AACCACCGGAGCTTTGATTTTGACCTTGCTGATTATTGTTGTTGGAATTCATGAAAGATGAAGCCAAAGA
CGCCAAAGCAGTAAAAGAACCTTGACCTTGACCTTGTCCTTGACCTTGACCTTGACCTTGACCTTGTCCC
TGACCTTGGGAATTGTTACCTGACTTAAAGAATTGAGAAGCCAAGGCAGCCAGGCCGGAAGCACCCATAC
TTTGGCTCCCGCCGCCAGAACCACTTAGCATTGACATGACAGTCCCTACGTCAAACCCTCTGTTAGAAGA
ACCTTTATTTGATGAGTGTGTCATCACTGTGGCTAACAAAGCTAGTTTTCCTAGTTGCGTTTGGGAAGAA
CCCTTAGAGTCTGCCATTAAAGTGTTCATAAAAGATGAACCACCACCAGCAGCACGATCTTGCGAGGCGT
CACTACCACCACTACGGT
